Addgene plasmid #43628: III-GCGC
Depositing lab: Chad Cowan & Kiran Musunuru. Depositing organization: Harvard University. Publication: A TALEN Genome-Editing System for Generating Human Stem Cell-Based Disease Models. Ding Q, Lee YK, Schaefer EA, Peters DT, Veres A, Kim K, Kuperwasser N, Motola DL, Meissner TB, Hendriks WT, Trevisan M, Gupta RM, Moisan A, Banks E, Friesen M, Schinzel RT, Xia F, Tang A, Xia Y, Figueroa E, Wann A, Ahfeldt T, Daheron L, Zhang F, Rubin LL, Peng LF, Chung RT, Musunuru K, Cowan CA. Cell Stem Cell. 2012 Dec 12. pii: S1934-5909(12)00645-5. doi: 10.1016/j.stem.2012.11.011. PubMed 23246482.
Backbone
  Vector backbone: pCRII-TOPO
  Backbone manufacturer: Invitrogen
  Backbone size w/o insert (bp): 3973
  Vector type: Bacterial Cloning
Growth in bacteria
  Bacterial resistance: Ampicillin and Kanamycin, 100 & 50 μg/mL
  Growth temperature: 37°C
  Growth strain: Top10
  Copy number: High Copy
Gene/Insert
  Gene/Insert name: III-GCGC
  Species: Synthetic
  Insert size (bp): 426
  Cloning method: TOPO Cloning
  Sequencing primers: 5′ T7; 3′ M13-rev
Terms and licenses: Academic/Nonprofit Terms; Industry Terms: Not Available to Industry
How to cite: III-GCGC was a gift from Chad Cowan & Kiran Musunuru (Addgene plasmid # 43628 ; http://n2t.net/addgene:43628 ; RRID:Addgene_43628)
