[The description below was written by a language model from this plasmid's Addgene catalogue record.]
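Description:
III-GCGC is a bacterial cloning plasmid built on the commercial pCRII-TOPO backbone (about 4.0 kb without insert), carrying a 426 bp synthetic insert introduced by TOPO cloning. It is a high-copy plasmid propagated in E. coli and is selectable with both ampicillin and kanamycin, consistent with the dual resistance markers of this backbone. The insert is flanked by T7 and M13-reverse priming sites, which the record lists for sequencing across it. No mammalian promoter, reporter, tag or expression cassette is recorded, so the plasmid appears to serve as a storage and source vector for its insert, not as an expression construct.

The record does not describe the insert beyond its name, synthetic origin and size, and no feature table is provided. The associated publication describes a TALEN genome-editing system for generating human stem cell-based disease models, so the plasmid most likely belongs to a library of pre-assembled TAL effector repeat modules used to build custom TALENs. On that reading, "GCGC" would denote the four DNA bases recognised by a block of four repeats. This fits the insert length, since TAL repeats are roughly 100 bp each. "III" would indicate the position of that block in an ordered, hierarchical assembly of the full DNA-binding array. This interpretation is inferred from the name and publication and is not stated in the catalogue fields. In such a system, modules of this type are excised or amplified and joined in order with other position-specific blocks, then placed in a nuclease-bearing destination vector to yield a TALEN targeting a chosen genomic sequence.
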