>Addgene plasmid #43628 | III-GCGC | depositor partial sequence | sequence record 58893 | III-GCGC sequence 426 bps
CGTCTCGGCTCACCCCAGAGCAGGTCGTGGCAATCGCGAGCAATAACGGCGGAAAACAGGCTTTGGAAAC
GGTGCAGAGGCTCCTTCCAGTGCTGTGCCAAGCGCACGGACTCACCCCAGAGCAGGTCGTGGCGATCGCA
AGCCACGACGGAGGAAAGCAAGCCTTGGAAACAGTACAGAGGCTGTTGCCTGTGCTGTGCCAAGCGCACG
GCCTCACCCCAGAGCAGGTCGTGGCAATCGCGAGCAATAACGGCGGAAAACAGGCTTTGGAAACGGTGCA
GAGGCTCCTTCCAGTGCTGTGCCAAGCGCACGGATTAACCCCAGAGCAGGTCGTGGCGATCGCAAGCCAC
GACGGAGGAAAGCAAGCCTTGGAAACAGTACAGAGGCTGTTGCCTGTGCTGTGCCAAGCGCACGGACTCA
GAGACG
