>Addgene plasmid #43628 | III-GCGC | addgene partial sequence | sequence record 61557 | M13-F20 5'-TGTAAAACGACGGCCAGT-3'
TTGGGCGAATTGGGCCCTCTAGATGCATGCTCGAGCGGCCGCCAGTGTGATGGATATCTGCAGAATTCGC
CCTTGCCGTCCTAGCGCGTCTCGGCTCACCCCAGAGCAGGTCGTGGCAATCGCGAGCAATAACGGCGGAA
AACAGGCTTTGGAAACGGTGCAGAGGCTCCTTCCAGTGCTGTGCCAAGCGCACGGACTCACCCCAGAGCA
GGTCGTGGCGATCGCAAGCCACGACGGAGGAAAGCAAGCCTTGGAAACAGTACAGAGGCTGTTGCCTGTG
CTGTGCCAAGCGCACGGCCTCACCCCAGAGCAGGTCGTGGCAATCGCGAGCAATAACGGCGGAAAACAGG
CTTTGGAAACGGTGCAGAGGCTCCTTCCAGTGCTGTGCCAAGCGCACGGATTAACCCCAGAGCAGGTCGT
GGCGATCGCAAGCCACGACGGAGGAAAGCAAGCCTTGGAAACAGTACAGAGGCTGTTGCCTGTGCTGTGC
CAAGCGCACGGACTCAGAGACGTGGGCACAGGAAAGAAGGGCGAATTCCAGCACACTGGCGGCCGTTACT
AGTGGATCCGAGCTCGGTACCAAGCTTGATGCATAGCTTGAGTATTCTATAGTGTCACCTAAATAGCTTG
GCGTAATCATGGTCATAGCTGTTTCCTGTGTGAAATTGTTATCCGCTCACAATTCCACACAACATACGAG
CCGGAAGCATAAAGTGTAAAGCCTGGGGTGCCTAATGAGTGAGCTAACTCACATTAATTGCGTTGCGCTC
ACTGCCCGCTTTCCAGTCGGGAAACCTGTCGTGCCAGCTGCATTAATGAATCGGCCAACGCGCGGGGAGA
GGCGGTTTGCGTATTGGGCGCTCTTCCGCTTCCTCGCTCACTGATC
